>Addgene plasmid #161227 | pDONR221-SLC35G1_STOP | depositor full sequence | sequence record 312388 | Full Sequence
CTTTCCTGCGTTATCCCCTGATTCTGTGGATAACCGTATTACCGCCTTTGAGTGAGCTGATACCGCTCGC
CGCAGCCGAACGACCGAGCGCAGCGAGTCAGTGAGCGAGGAAGCGGAAGAGCGCCCAATACGCAAACCGC
CTCTCCCCGCGCGTTGGCCGATTCATTAATGCAGCTGGCACGACAGGTTTCCCGACTGGAAAGCGGGCAG
TGAGCGCAACGCAATTAATACGCGTACCGCTAGCCAGGAAGAGTTTGTAGAAACGCAAAAAGGCCATCCG
TCAGGATGGCCTTCTGCTTAGTTTGATGCCTGGCAGTTTATGGCGGGCGTCCTGCCCGCCACCCTCCGGG
CCGTTGCTTCACAACGTTCAAATCCGCTCCCGGCGGATTTGTCCTACTCAGGAGAGCGTTCACCGACAAA
CAACAGATAAAACGAAAGGCCCAGTCTTCCGACTGAGCCTTTCGTTTTATTTGATGCCTGGCAGTTCCCT
ACTCTCGCGTTAACGCTAGCATGGATGTTTTCCCAGTCACGACGTTGTAAAACGACGGCCAGTCTTAAGC
TCGGGCCCCAAATAATGATTTTATTTTGACTGATAGTGACCTGTTCGTTGCAACACATTGATGAGCAATG
CTTTTTTATAATGCCAACTTTGTACAAAAAAGCAGGCTCCACCATGCGGCCCCAGGACTCCACCGGAGTG
GCAGAGCTGCAGGAGCCAGGACTGCCTCTGACCGACGATGCCCCCCCTGGCGCCACAGAGGAGCCTGCAG
CAGCAGAGGCAGCAGGAGCACCAGATCGGGGCAGATGCTGGCTGTGCCTGAGCTCCCCATGCTGTTCCAG
AACCGAGCCCGAGGCCAAGAAGAAGGCCCCTTGCCCAGGCCTGGGCCTGTTTTACACACTGCTGTCTGCC
TTCCTGTTTTCTGTGGGCAGCCTGTTCGTGAAGAAGGTGCAGGACGTGCACGCCGTGGAGATCAGCGCCT
TTCGGTGCGTGTTCCAGATGCTGGTGGTCATCCCCTGTCTGATCTATAGAAAGACCGGCTTTATCGGCCC
TAAGGGCCAGAGGATCTTCCTGATCCTGAGGGGCGTGCTGGGATCTACCGCCATGATGCTGATCTACTAT
GCCTACCAGACAATGAGCCTGGCCGATGCCACCGTGATCACATTTTCTAGCCCAGTGTTTACCAGCATCT
TCGCCTGGATCTGTCTGAAGGAGAAGTATTCCCCCTGGGACGCCCTGTTTACAGTGTTCACCATCACAGG
CGTGATCCTGATCGTGAGGCCACCCTTCCTGTTTGGCTCCGATACATCTGGCATGGAGGAGAGCTACTCC
GGCCACCTGAAGGGCACCTTTGCCGCAATCGGATCTGCCGTGTTCGCAGCAAGCACCCTGGTCATCCTGC
GCAAGATGGGCAAGTCCGTGGACTACTTCCTGTCTATCTGGTACTATGTGGTGCTGGGCCTGGTGGAGAG
CGTGATCATCCTGTCCGTGCTGGGAGAGTGGTCCCTGCCTTATTGCGGCCTGGATAGGCTGTTTCTGATC
TTCATCGGCCTGTTTGGCCTGGGCGGCCAGATCTTCATCACCAAGGCCCTGCAGATCGAGAAGGCCGGCC
CTGTGGCCATCATGAAGACAATGGACGTGGTGTTCGCCTTTATCTTCCAGATCATCTTCTTTAACAATGT
GCCAACCTGGTGGACAGTGGGAGGCGCCCTGTGCGTGGTGGCAAGCAACGTGGGCGCCGCCATCCGGAAG
TGGTATCAGTCCTCTAAGTAAGACCCAGCTTTCTTGTACAAAGTTGGCATTATAAGAAAGCATTGCTTAT
CAATTTGTTGCAACGAACAGGTCACTATCAGTCAAAATAAAATCATTATTTGCCATCCAGCTGATATCCC
CTATAGTGAGTCGTATTACATGGTCATAGCTGTTTCCTGGCAGCTCTGGCCCGTGTCTCAAAATCTCTGA
TGTTACATTGCACAAGATAAAATAATATCATCATGAACAATAAAACTGTCTGCTTACATAAACAGTAATA
CAAGGGGTGTTATGAGCCATATTCAACGGGAAACGTCGAGGCCGCGATTAAATTCCAACATGGATGCTGA
TTTATATGGGTATAAATGGGCTCGCGATAATGTCGGGCAATCAGGTGCGACAATCTATCGCTTGTATGGG
AAGCCCGATGCGCCAGAGTTGTTTCTGAAACATGGCAAAGGTAGCGTTGCCAATGATGTTACAGATGAGA
TGGTCAGACTAAACTGGCTGACGGAATTTATGCCTCTTCCGACCATCAAGCATTTTATCCGTACTCCTGA
TGATGCATGGTTACTCACCACTGCGATCCCCGGAAAAACAGCATTCCAGGTATTAGAAGAATATCCTGAT
TCAGGTGAAAATATTGTTGATGCGCTGGCAGTGTTCCTGCGCCGGTTGCATTCGATTCCTGTTTGTAATT
GTCCTTTTAACAGCGATCGCGTATTTCGTCTCGCTCAGGCGCAATCACGAATGAATAACGGTTTGGTTGA
TGCGAGTGATTTTGATGACGAGCGTAATGGCTGGCCTGTTGAACAAGTCTGGAAAGAAATGCATAAACTT
TTGCCATTCTCACCGGATTCAGTCGTCACTCATGGTGATTTCTCACTTGATAACCTTATTTTTGACGAGG
GGAAATTAATAGGTTGTATTGATGTTGGACGAGTCGGAATCGCAGACCGATACCAGGATCTTGCCATCCT
ATGGAACTGCCTCGGTGAGTTTTCTCCTTCATTACAGAAACGGCTTTTTCAAAAATATGGTATTGATAAT
CCTGATATGAATAAATTGCAGTTTCATTTGATGCTCGATGAGTTTTTCTAATCAGAATTGGTTAATTGGT
TGTAACACTGGCAGAGCATTACGCTGACTTGACGGGACGGCGCAAGCTCATGACCAAAATCCCTTAACGT
GAGTTACGCGTCGTTCCACTGAGCGTCAGACCCCGTAGAAAAGATCAAAGGATCTTCTTGAGATCCTTTT
TTTCTGCGCGTAATCTGCTGCTTGCAAACAAAAAAACCACCGCTACCAGCGGTGGTTTGTTTGCCGGATC
AAGAGCTACCAACTCTTTTTCCGAAGGTAACTGGCTTCAGCAGAGCGCAGATACCAAATACTGTTCTTCT
AGTGTAGCCGTAGTTAGGCCACCACTTCAAGAACTCTGTAGCACCGCCTACATACCTCGCTCTGCTAATC
CTGTTACCAGTGGCTGCTGCCAGTGGCGATAAGTCGTGTCTTACCGGGTTGGACTCAAGACGATAGTTAC
CGGATAAGGCGCAGCGGTCGGGCTGAACGGGGGGTTCGTGCACACAGCCCAGCTTGGAGCGAACGACCTA
CACCGAACTGAGATACCTACAGCGTGAGCTATGAGAAAGCGCCACGCTTCCCGAAGGGAGAAAGGCGGAC
AGGTATCCGGTAAGCGGCAGGGTCGGAACAGGAGAGCGCACGAGGGAGCTTCCAGGGGGAAACGCCTGGT
ATCTTTATAGTCCTGTCGGGTTTCGCCACCTCTGACTTGAGCGTCGATTTTTGTGATGCTCGTCAGGGGG
GCGGAGCCTATGGAAAAACGCCAGCAACGCGGCCTTTTTACGGTTCCTGGCCTTTTGCTGGCCTTTTGCT
CACATGTT
Features (pLannotate 1.2.2; 10 found; start..end, strand, type, name):
    121..213     +  CDS            lacI (fragment): lac repressor; lacI; The lac repressor binds to the lac operator to inhibit transcription in E. coli. This inhibition can be relieved by adding lactose or isopropyl-β-D-thiogalactopyranoside (IPTG).
    268..295     -  terminator     rrnB T2 terminator: transcription terminator T2 from the E. coli rrnB gene
    427..470     +  terminator     rrnB T1 terminator: Escherichia coli rrnB; transcription terminator T1 from the E. coli rrnB gene
    517..553     -  CDS            lacZα (fragment): LacZα fragment of β-galactosidase; lacZ fragment
    569..668     +  protein_bind   attL1: mutant version of attL; recombination site for the Gateway® LR reaction LR Clonase™
    674..1768    +  CDS            SLC35G1: S35G1_HUMAN - Also known as C10orf60, POST, TMEM20. Experimental evidence at protein level: Swiss-Prot protein existence level 1. May play a role in intracellular calcium sensing and homeostasis. May act as a negative regulator of plasma membrane calcium-transporting ATPases preventing calcium efflux from the cell. From Homo sapiens (Human).
   1773..1872    -  protein_bind   attL2: mutant version of attL; recombination site for the Gateway® LR reaction LR Clonase™
   1890..1908    -  promoter       T7 promoter: promoter for bacteriophage T7 RNA polymerase
   2042..2851    +  CDS            KanR: aminoglycoside phosphotransferase; aph(3')-Ia; confers resistance to kanamycin in bacteria or G418 (Geneticin®) in eukaryotes
   2998..3586    +  rep_origin     ori: high-copy-number ColE1/pMB1/pBR322/pUC origin of replication
