>Addgene plasmid #161227 | pDONR221-SLC35G1_STOP | addgene full sequence | sequence record 342801 | Addgene NGS Result
CAAATAATGATTTTATTTTGACTGATAGTGACCTGTTCGTTGCAACACATTGATGAGCAATGCTTTTTTA
TAATGCCAACTTTGTACAAAAAAGCAGGCTCCACCATGCGGCCCCAGGACTCCACCGGAGTGGCAGAGCT
GCAGGAGCCAGGACTGCCTCTGACCGACGATGCCCCCCCTGGCGCCACAGAGGAGCCTGCAGCAGCAGAG
GCAGCAGGAGCACCAGATCGGGGCAGATGCTGGCTGTGCCTGAGCTCCCCATGCTGTTCCAGAACCGAGC
CCGAGGCCAAGAAGAAGGCCCCTTGCCCAGGCCTGGGCCTGTTTTACACACTGCTGTCTGCCTTCCTGTT
TTCTGTGGGCAGCCTGTTCGTGAAGAAGGTGCAGGACGTGCACGCCGTGGAGATCAGCGCCTTTCGGTGC
GTGTTCCAGATGCTGGTGGTCATCCCCTGTCTGATCTATAGAAAGACCGGCTTTATCGGCCCTAAGGGCC
AGAGGATCTTCCTGATCCTGAGGGGCGTGCTGGGATCTACCGCCATGATGCTGATCTACTATGCCTACCA
GACAATGAGCCTGGCCGATGCCACCGTGATCACATTTTCTAGCCCAGTGTTTACCAGCATCTTCGCCTGG
ATCTGTCTGAAGGAGAAGTATTCCCCCTGGGACGCCCTGTTTACAGTGTTCACCATCACAGGCGTGATCC
TGATCGTGAGGCCACCCTTCCTGTTTGGCTCCGATACATCTGGCATGGAGGAGAGCTACTCCGGCCACCT
GAAGGGCACCTTTGCCGCAATCGGATCTGCCGTGTTCGCAGCAAGCACCCTGGTCATCCTGCGCAAGATG
GGCAAGTCCGTGGACTACTTCCTGTCTATCTGGTACTATGTGGTGCTGGGCCTGGTGGAGAGCGTGATCA
TCCTGTCCGTGCTGGGAGAGTGGTCCCTGCCTTATTGCGGCCTGGATAGGCTGTTTCTGATCTTCATCGG
CCTGTTTGGCCTGGGCGGCCAGATCTTCATCACCAAGGCCCTGCAGATCGAGAAGGCCGGCCCTGTGGCC
ATCATGAAGACAATGGACGTGGTGTTCGCCTTTATCTTCCAGATCATCTTCTTTAACAATGTGCCAACCT
GGTGGACAGTGGGAGGCGCCCTGTGCGTGGTGGCAAGCAACGTGGGCGCCGCCATCCGGAAGTGGTATCA
GTCCTCTAAGTAAGACCCAGCTTTCTTGTACAAAGTTGGCATTATAAGAAAGCATTGCTTATCAATTTGT
TGCAACGAACAGGTCACTATCAGTCAAAATAAAATCATTATTTGCCATCCAGCTGATATCCCCTATAGTG
AGTCGTATTACATGGTCATAGCTGTTTCCTGGCAGCTCTGGCCCGTGTCTCAAAATCTCTGATGTTACAT
TGCACAAGATAAAAATATATCATCATGAACAATAAAACTGTCTGCTTACATAAACAGTAATACAAGGGGT
GTTATGAGCCATATTCAACGGGAAACGTCGAGGCCGCGATTAAATTCCAACATGGATGCTGATTTATATG
GGTATAAATGGGCTCGCGATAATGTCGGGCAATCAGGTGCGACAATCTATCGCTTGTATGGGAAGCCCGA
TGCGCCAGAGTTGTTTCTGAAACATGGCAAAGGTAGCGTTGCCAATGATGTTACAGATGAGATGGTCAGA
CTAAACTGGCTGACGGAATTTATGCCTCTTCCGACCATCAAGCATTTTATCCGTACTCCTGATGATGCAT
GGTTACTCACCACTGCGATCCCCGGAAAAACAGCATTCCAGGTATTAGAAGAATATCCTGATTCAGGTGA
AAATATTGTTGATGCGCTGGCAGTGTTCCTGCGCCGGTTGCATTCGATTCCTGTTTGTAATTGTCCTTTT
AACAGCGATCGCGTATTTCGTCTCGCTCAGGCGCAATCACGAATGAATAACGGTTTGGTTGATGCGAGTG
ATTTTGATGACGAGCGTAATGGCTGGCCTGTTGAACAAGTCTGGAAAGAAATGCATAAACTTTTGCCATT
CTCACCGGATTCAGTCGTCACTCATGGTGATTTCTCACTTGATAACCTTATTTTTGACGAGGGGAAATTA
ATAGGTTGTATTGATGTTGGACGAGTCGGAATCGCAGACCGATACCAGGATCTTGCCATCCTATGGAACT
GCCTCGGTGAGTTTTCTCCTTCATTACAGAAACGGCTTTTTCAAAAATATGGTATTGATAATCCTGATAT
GAATAAATTGCAGTTTCATTTGATGCTCGATGAGTTTTTCTAATCAGAATTGGTTAATTGGTTGTAACAC
TGGCAGAGCATTACGCTGACTTGACGGGACGGCGCAAGCTCATGACCAAAATCCCTTAACGTGAGTTACG
CGTCGTTCCACTGAGCGTCAGACCCCGTAGAAAAGATCAAAGGATCTTCTTGAGATCCTTTTTTTCTGCG
CGTAATCTGCTGCTTGCAAACAAAAAAACCACCGCTACCAGCGGTGGTTTGTTTGCCGGATCAAGAGCTA
CCAACTCTTTTTCCGAAGGTAACTGGCTTCAGCAGAGCGCAGATACCAAATACTGTTCTTCTAGTGTAGC
CGTAGTTAGGCCACCACTTCAAGAACTCTGTAGCACCGCCTACATACCTCGCTCTGCTAATCCTGTTACC
AGTGGCTGCTGCCAGTGGCGATAAGTCGTGTCTTACCGGGTTGGACTCAAGACGATAGTTACCGGATAAG
GCGCAGCGGTCGGGCTGAACGGGGGGTTCGTGCACACAGCCCAGCTTGGAGCGAACGACCTACACCGAAC
TGAGATACCTACAGCGTGAGCTATGAGAAAGCGCCACGCTTCCCGAAGGGAGAAAGGCGGACAGGTATCC
GGTAAGCGGCAGGGTCGGAACAGGAGAGCGCACGAGGGAGCTTCCAGGGGGAAACGCCTGGTATCTTTAT
AGTCCTGTCGGGTTTCGCCACCTCTGACTTGAGCGTCGATTTTTGTGATGCTCGTCAGGGGGGCGGAGCC
TATGGAAAAACGCCAGCAACGCGGCCTTTTTACGGTTCCTGGCCTTTTGCTGGCCTTTTGCTCACATGTT
CTTTCCTGCGTTATCCCCTGATTCTGTGGATAACCGTATTACCGCCTTTGAGTGAGCTGATACCGCTCGC
CGCAGCCGAACGACCGAGCGCAGCGAGTCAGTGAGCGAGGAAGCGGAAGAGCGCCCAATACGCAAACCGC
CTCTCCCCGCGCGTTGGCCGATTCATTAATGCAGCTGGCACGACAGGTTTCCCGACTGGAAAGCGGGCAG
TGAGCGCAACGCAATTAATACGCGTACCGCTAGCCAGGAAGAGTTTGTAGAAACGCAAAAAGGCCATCCG
TCAGGATGGCCTTCTGCTTAGTTTGATGCCTGGCAGTTTATGGCGGGCGTCCTGCCCGCCACCCTCCGGG
CCGTTGCTTCACAACGTTCAAATCCGCTCCCGGCGGATTTGTCCTACTCAGGAGAGCGTTCACCGACAAA
CAACAGATAAAACGAAAGGCCCAGTCTTCCGACTGAGCCTTTCGTTTTATTTGATGCCTGGCAGTTCCCT
ACTCTCGCGTTAACGCTAGCATGGATGTTTTCCCAGTCACGACGTTGTAAAACGACGGCCAGTCTTAAGC
TCGGGCCC
Features (pLannotate 1.2.2; 10 found; start..end, strand, type, name):
      1..100     +  protein_bind   attL1: mutant version of attL; recombination site for the Gateway® LR reaction LR Clonase™
    106..1200    +  CDS            SLC35G1: S35G1_HUMAN - Also known as C10orf60, POST, TMEM20. Experimental evidence at protein level: Swiss-Prot protein existence level 1. May play a role in intracellular calcium sensing and homeostasis. May act as a negative regulator of plasma membrane calcium-transporting ATPases preventing calcium efflux from the cell. From Homo sapiens (Human).
   1205..1304    -  protein_bind   attL2: mutant version of attL; recombination site for the Gateway® LR reaction LR Clonase™
   1322..1340    -  promoter       T7 promoter: promoter for bacteriophage T7 RNA polymerase
   1474..2283    +  CDS            KanR: aminoglycoside phosphotransferase; aph(3')-Ia; confers resistance to kanamycin in bacteria or G418 (Geneticin®) in eukaryotes
   2430..3018    +  rep_origin     ori: high-copy-number ColE1/pMB1/pBR322/pUC origin of replication
   3201..3293    +  CDS            lacI (fragment): lac repressor; lacI; The lac repressor binds to the lac operator to inhibit transcription in E. coli. This inhibition can be relieved by adding lactose or isopropyl-β-D-thiogalactopyranoside (IPTG).
   3348..3375    -  terminator     rrnB T2 terminator: transcription terminator T2 from the E. coli rrnB gene
   3507..3550    +  terminator     rrnB T1 terminator: Escherichia coli rrnB; transcription terminator T1 from the E. coli rrnB gene
   3597..3633    -  CDS            lacZα (fragment): LacZα fragment of β-galactosidase; lacZ fragment
