[The description below was written by a language model from this plasmid's Addgene catalogue record and pLannotate feature annotations shown in this document.]
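Description:
pDONR221-SLC35G1_STOP is a Gateway entry clone built on the pDONR221 backbone, carrying a codon-optimized open reading frame for human SLC35G1 (also known as TMEM20, C10orf60 or POST). It is a small plasmid of about 3.6 kb that is propagated in E. coli from a high-copy ColE1/pUC-type origin and selected with kanamycin through an aph(3')-Ia resistance gene. Both the depositor's sequence and the repository's sequencing result are the same length. They yield the same set of annotated features in the same order and differ only in where numbering starts on the circle.

The roughly 1.1 kb SLC35G1 coding sequence sits between attL1 and attL2, the recombination sites used in the LR Clonase reaction to transfer the ORF directionally into an attR-containing destination vector. Although the catalogue lists the vector type as mammalian expression, no eukaryotic promoter or polyadenylation signal is annotated, so expression depends on the destination vector chosen. rrnB T1 and T2 terminators lie upstream of the cassette and insulate it from read-through transcription from the backbone. A T7 promoter beyond attL2 points back toward the insert on the opposite strand. Short lacI and lacZα fragments are backbone remnants, and M13 primer sites are used to sequence the insert.

This version retains a stop codon at the end of the ORF, so it suits native, untagged or N-terminally tagged expression rather than C-terminal fusions; a companion clone without the stop codon exists for the latter. The plasmid belongs to a consortium collection of solute carrier clones for transporter research and drug discovery. SLC35G1 is annotated as possibly involved in intracellular calcium sensing and homeostasis.
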