Addgene plasmid #161227: pDONR221-SLC35G1_STOP
Purpose: Gateway entry clone with codon-optimized ORF sequence for subcloning into custom expression vectors. Contains a STOP codon at the end of the codon-optimized ORF sequence.
Depositing lab: RESOLUTE Consortium & Giulio Superti-Furga. Depositing organization: CeMM Research Center for Molecular Medicine. Publication: The RESOLUTE consortium: unlocking SLC transporters for drug discovery. Superti-Furga G, Lackner D, Wiedmer T, Ingles-Prieto A, Barbosa B, Girardi E, Goldmann U, Gurtl B, Klavins K, Klimek C, Lindinger S, Lineiro-Retes E, Muller AC, Onstein S, Redinger G, Reil D, Sedlyarov V, Wolf G, Crawford M, Everley R, ... Steppan CM. Nat Rev Drug Discov. 2020 Jul;19(7):429-430. doi: 10.1038/d41573-020-00056-6. PubMed 32265506.
Backbone
  Vector backbone: pDONR221
  Backbone manufacturer: ThermoFisher Scientific
  Backbone size w/o insert (bp): 2550
  Vector type: Mammalian Expression
Growth in bacteria
  Bacterial resistance: Kanamycin, 50 μg/mL
  Growth temperature: 37°C
  Growth strain: NEB Stable
  Copy number: High Copy
Gene/Insert
  Gene/Insert name: SLC35G1 (alt name: FLJ33990, C10orf60, TMEM20)
  Species: H. sapiens (human)
  Insert size (bp): 1098
  Entrez Gene: SLC35G1 (a.k.a. C10orf60, POST, TMEM20)
  Cloning method: Gateway Cloning
  Sequencing primers: 5′ M13-fwd; 3′ M13-rev
Terms and licenses: Academic/Nonprofit Terms; Industry Terms
Depositor comments: This plasmid contains a STOP codon at the end of the codon-optimized ORF. For the version of this plasmid that does not contain a STOP codon, please see Addgene plasmid 132061 For more information on the full Resolute plasmid collection, please see www.addgene.org/depositor-collections/re-solute/. Please provide your feedback on this plasmid to the RESOLUTE consortium by filling out their RESOLUTE repository feedback form: https://forms.office.com/Pages/ResponsePage.aspx?id=0e05yklzmkS7rjFGQL4N7z4feCLQvEJAmVcOCM_u885UN1JJRko0Ukg4TVQwNTZLOUxPQVJWT1NHUCQlQCN0PWcu
How to cite: pDONR221-SLC35G1_STOP was a gift from RESOLUTE Consortium & Giulio Superti-Furga (Addgene plasmid # 161227 ; http://n2t.net/addgene:161227 ; RRID:Addgene_161227)
