>Addgene plasmid #161227 | pDONR221-SLC35G1_STOP | depositor partial sequence | sequence record 312389 | Codon-optimized ORF of SLC35G1
ATGCGGCCCCAGGACTCCACCGGAGTGGCAGAGCTGCAGGAGCCAGGACTGCCTCTGACCGACGATGCCC
CCCCTGGCGCCACAGAGGAGCCTGCAGCAGCAGAGGCAGCAGGAGCACCAGATCGGGGCAGATGCTGGCT
GTGCCTGAGCTCCCCATGCTGTTCCAGAACCGAGCCCGAGGCCAAGAAGAAGGCCCCTTGCCCAGGCCTG
GGCCTGTTTTACACACTGCTGTCTGCCTTCCTGTTTTCTGTGGGCAGCCTGTTCGTGAAGAAGGTGCAGG
ACGTGCACGCCGTGGAGATCAGCGCCTTTCGGTGCGTGTTCCAGATGCTGGTGGTCATCCCCTGTCTGAT
CTATAGAAAGACCGGCTTTATCGGCCCTAAGGGCCAGAGGATCTTCCTGATCCTGAGGGGCGTGCTGGGA
TCTACCGCCATGATGCTGATCTACTATGCCTACCAGACAATGAGCCTGGCCGATGCCACCGTGATCACAT
TTTCTAGCCCAGTGTTTACCAGCATCTTCGCCTGGATCTGTCTGAAGGAGAAGTATTCCCCCTGGGACGC
CCTGTTTACAGTGTTCACCATCACAGGCGTGATCCTGATCGTGAGGCCACCCTTCCTGTTTGGCTCCGAT
ACATCTGGCATGGAGGAGAGCTACTCCGGCCACCTGAAGGGCACCTTTGCCGCAATCGGATCTGCCGTGT
TCGCAGCAAGCACCCTGGTCATCCTGCGCAAGATGGGCAAGTCCGTGGACTACTTCCTGTCTATCTGGTA
CTATGTGGTGCTGGGCCTGGTGGAGAGCGTGATCATCCTGTCCGTGCTGGGAGAGTGGTCCCTGCCTTAT
TGCGGCCTGGATAGGCTGTTTCTGATCTTCATCGGCCTGTTTGGCCTGGGCGGCCAGATCTTCATCACCA
AGGCCCTGCAGATCGAGAAGGCCGGCCCTGTGGCCATCATGAAGACAATGGACGTGGTGTTCGCCTTTAT
CTTCCAGATCATCTTCTTTAACAATGTGCCAACCTGGTGGACAGTGGGAGGCGCCCTGTGCGTGGTGGCA
AGCAACGTGGGCGCCGCCATCCGGAAGTGGTATCAGTCCTCTAAGTAA
